Addgene plasmid #110012: pHH0103_GNAI1_G-alpha
Purpose: Protein expression and purification of GNAI1_G-alpha
Depositing lab: Sachdev Sidhu. Depositing organization: University of Toronto. Publication: Large-scale survey and database of high affinity ligands for peptide recognition modules. Teyra J, Kelil A, Jain S, Helmy M, Jajodia R, Hooda Y, Gu J, D'Cruz AA, Nicholson SE, Min J, Sudol M, Kim PM, Bader GD, Sidhu SS. Mol Syst Biol. 2020 Dec;16(12):e9310. doi: 10.15252/msb.20199310. PubMed 33438817.
Backbone
  Vector backbone: pHH0103
  Vector type: Bacterial Expression
Growth in bacteria
  Bacterial resistance: Ampicillin, 100 μg/mL
  Growth temperature: 37°C
  Growth strain: DH5alpha
  Copy number: Low Copy
Gene/Insert
  Gene/Insert name: GNAI1_G-alpha
  Species: H. sapiens (human)
  Entrez Gene: GNAI1 (a.k.a. Gi, HG1B, NEDHISB)
  Cloning method: Restriction Enzyme; 5′ cloning site Sfi1 (unknown if destroyed); 3′ cloning site Not1 (unknown if destroyed)
Terms and licenses: Academic/Nonprofit Terms; Industry Terms: Not Available to Industry
How to cite: pHH0103_GNAI1_G-alpha was a gift from Sachdev Sidhu (Addgene plasmid # 110012 ; http://n2t.net/addgene:110012 ; RRID:Addgene_110012)
