[The description below was written by a language model from this plasmid's Addgene catalogue record and pLannotate feature annotations shown in this document.]
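Description:
pHH0103_GNAI1_G-alpha is a bacterial expression plasmid of about 7.8 kb, built on the pHH0103 backbone, for producing and purifying the G-alpha domain of human GNAI1, the inhibitory guanine nucleotide-binding protein alpha subunit. It replicates in E. coli from a ColE1/pBR322-type origin with the adjacent bom region. Selection is by ampicillin through the β-lactamase gene and its own promoter. The catalogue lists it as low copy. The rop gene appears only as two fragments interrupted by an f1 phage origin, which would allow single-stranded DNA production with helper phage.

Expression is driven by the strong hybrid tac promoter followed by a lac operator. The plasmid also carries lacI under the lacIq promoter, so transcription stays repressed until it is induced with IPTG. The open reading frame begins with a 6xHis tag, continues through Schistosoma japonicum glutathione S-transferase, and ends in the GNAI1 coding segment of roughly 1.06 kb, which was inserted between SfiI and NotI sites. The annotation tool matched this segment to the bovine GNAI1 protein entry, but the catalogue gives the species as human. The resulting His-GST fusion can be captured on either nickel or glutathione resin. An fd phage terminator lies just downstream of the insert. Beyond it sit fragments of M13 gene III and of the tetracycline resistance gene. These suggest the backbone descends from a phage-display phagemid, with the gene III remnants placed after the terminator and not part of the expressed fusion. The associated work was a large-scale survey of ligands for peptide recognition modules, in which purified domains like this one would plausibly serve as binding targets.
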