Features (pLannotate 1.2.2; 21 found; start..end, strand, type, name):
      1..29      +  promoter       tac promoter: strong E. coli promoter; hybrid between the trp and lac UV5 promoters
     37..53      +  protein_bind   lac operator: The lac repressor binds to the lac operator to inhibit transcription in E. coli. This inhibition can be relieved by adding lactose or isopropyl-β-D-thiogalactopyranoside (IPTG). lac repressor encoded by lacI
    138..155     +  CDS            6xHis: 6xHis affinity tag
    171..824     +  CDS            GST26_SCHJA: Experimental evidence at protein level: Swiss-Prot protein existence level 1. GST isoenzymes appear to play a central role in the parasite detoxification system. Other functions are also suspected including a role in increasing the solubility of haematin in the parasite gut. From Schistosoma japonicum (Blood fluke).
    906..1964    +  CDS            GNAI1 (sequence withheld): GNAI1_BOVIN - Experimental evidence at protein level: Swiss-Prot protein existence level 1. Guanine nucleotide-binding proteins (G proteins) function as transducers downstream of G protein-coupled receptors (GPCRs) in numerous signaling cascades. The alpha chain contains the guanine nucleotide binding site and alternates between an active, GTP-bound state and an inactive, GDP-bound state. Signaling by an activated GPCR promotes GDP release and GTP binding. The alpha subunit has a low GTPase activity that converts bound GTP to GDP, thereby terminating the signal. Both GDP release and GTP hydrol
   1980..2027    +  terminator     fd terminator (sequence withheld): central terminator from bacteriophage fd (Otsuka and Kunisawa, 1982)
   2032..2244    +  CDS            M13 gene III (fragment) (sequence partly withheld): pIII; III; minor coat protein
   2259..2729    +  CDS            M13 gene III (fragment) (sequence partly withheld): pIII; III; minor coat protein
   2751..2821    +  CDS            TcR (fragment): tetracycline efflux protein; tet; confers resistance to tetracycline
   3063..3443    -  CDS            YPB1_ECOLX: Protein predicted: Swiss-Prot protein existence level 4. From Escherichia coli.
   3460..3611    +  CDS            rop (fragment): Rop protein, which maintains plasmids at low copy number; rop
   3647..4075    -  rep_origin     f1 ori (sequence partly withheld): f1 bacteriophage origin of replication; arrow indicates direction of (+) strand synthesis
   4084..4123    +  CDS            rop (fragment): Rop protein, which maintains plasmids at low copy number; rop
   4225..4365    +  misc_feature   bom: basis of mobility region from pBR322
   4551..5138    -  rep_origin     ori: high-copy-number ColE1/pMB1/pBR322/pUC origin of replication
   5309..6169    -  CDS            AmpR: β-lactamase; bla; confers resistance to ampicillin, carbenicillin, and related antibiotics
   6170..6274    -  promoter       AmpR promoter: bla
   6383..6460    +  promoter       lacIq promoter: lacI (mutant); In the lacIq allele, a single base change in the promoter boosts expression of the lacI gene about 10-fold.
   6461..7543    +  CDS            lacI: lac repressor; lacI; The lac repressor binds to the lac operator to inhibit transcription in E. coli. This inhibition can be relieved by adding lactose or isopropyl-β-D-thiogalactopyranoside (IPTG).
   7556..7577    +  protein_bind   CAP binding site: CAP binding activates transcription in the presence of cAMP. E. coli catabolite activator protein
   7596..7613    +  promoter       tet promoter (fragment): E. coli promoter for tetracycline efflux protein gene
>Addgene plasmid #110012 | pHH0103_GNAI1_G-alpha | addgene full sequence | sequence record 215923 | Addgene NGS Result
TTGACAATTAATCATCGGCTCGTATAATGTGTGGAATTGTGAGCGGATAACAATTTCACACAGGAAACAG
CCAGTCCGTTTAGGTGTTTTCACGAGCACTTCACCAACAAGGACCATAGATTATGAAAATCGAAGAACAC
CATCACCATCACCATTCCAGCGGTAAGCTTATGTCCCCTATACTAGGTTATTGGAAAATTAAGGGCCTTG
TGCAACCCACTCGACTTCTTTTGGAATATCTTGAAGAAAAATATGAAGAGCATTTGTATGAGCGCGATGA
AGGTGATAAATGGCGAAACAAAAAGTTTGAATTGGGTTTGGAGTTTCCCAATCTTCCTTATTATATTGAT
GGTGATGTTAAATTAACACAGTCTATGGCCATCATACGTTATATAGCTGACAAGCACAACATGTTGGGTG
GTTGTCCAAAAGAGCGTGCAGAGATTTCAATGCTTGAAGGAGCGGTTTTGGATATTAGATACGGTGTTTC
GAGAATTGCATATAGTAAAGACTTTGAAACTCTCAAAGTTGATTTTCTTAGCAAGCTACCTGAAATGCTG
AAAATGTTCGAAGATCGTTTATGTCATAAAACATATTTAAATGGTGATCATGTAACCCATCCTGACTTCA
TGTTGTATGACGCTCTTGATGTTGTTTTATACATGGACCCAATGTGCCTGGATGCGTTCCCAAAATTAGT
TTGTTTTAAAAAACGTATTGAAGCTATCCCACAAATTGATAAGTACTTGAAATCCAGCAAGTATATAGCA
TGGCCTTTGCAGGGCTGGCAAGCCACGTTTGGTGGTGGCGACCATCCTCCAAAATCGGATCTGGAAGTTC
TGTTCCAGGGGCCCCTGTCCAGCGGTCTGGTTCCGCGTGGTTCCGGTACCGCGGCCCAGCCGGCC
[1059 nt withheld, positions 906-1964]
GCGGCCGCATA
[142 nt withheld, positions 1976-2117]
C
[98 nt withheld, positions 2119-2216]
AGTTTGTACTGGTGACGAAACTCAGTGTCTAGCTAGAGTGGC
[149 nt withheld, positions 2259-2407]
T
[41 nt withheld, positions 2409-2449]
T
[62 nt withheld, positions 2451-2512]
A
[35 nt withheld, positions 2514-2548]
CCTCCCTCAATCGGTTGAATGTCGCCCTTTTGTCTTTGGCGCTGGTAAACCATATGAA
[86 nt withheld, positions 2607-2692]
T
[54 nt withheld, positions 2694-2747]
CTAGCGCCGCCCTATACCTTGTCTGCCTCCCCGCGTTGCGTCGCGGTGCATGGAGCCGGGCCACCTCGAC
CTGAATGGAAGCCGGCGGCACCTCGCTAACGGATTCACCACTCCAAGAATTGGAGCCAATCAATTCTTGC
GGAGAACTGTGAATGCGCAAACCAACCCTTGGCAGAACATATCCATCGCGTCCGCCATCTCCAGCAGCCG
CACGCGGCGCATCTCGGGCAGCGTTGGGTCCTGGCCACGGGTGCGCATGATCGTGCTCCTGTCGTTGAGG
ACCCGGCTAGGCTGGCGGGGTTGCCTTACTGGTTAGCAGAATGAATCACCGATACGCGAGCGAACGTGAA
GCGACTGCTGCTGCAAAACGTCTGCGACCTGAGCAACAACATGAATGGTCTTCGGTTTCCGTGTTTCGTA
AAGTCTGGAAACGCGGAAGTCAGCGCCCTGCACCATTATGTTCCGGATCTGCATCGCAGGATGCTGCTGG
CTACCCTGTGGAACACCTACATCTGTATTAACGAAGCGCTGGCATTGACCCTGAGTGATTTTTCTCTGGT
CCCGCCGCATCCATACCGCCAGTTGTTTACCCTCACAACGTTCCAGTAACCGGGCATGTTCATCATCAGT
AACCCGTATCGTGAGCATCCTCTCTCGTTTCATCGGTATCATTACCCCCATGAACAGAAATCCCCCTTAC
ACGGAGGCATCAGTGACCAAACAGGAAAAAACCGCCCTTAACATGGCCCGCTTTATCAGAAGCCAGACAT
TAACGCTTCTGGAGAAACTCAACGAGCTGGACGCGGATGAACAGGCAGACATCTGTGAATCGCTTCACGA
CCACGCTGATGAGCTTTACCGCAGGATCCGCGAAATTGTAAGCGTTAATATTTTGTTAAAATTCGCGTTA
AATTTTTGTTAAATCAGCTCATTTTTTAACCAATAGGCCGAAATCGGCAAAATCCCTTATAAATCAAAAG
AATAGACCGAGATAGGGT
[37 nt withheld, positions 3746-3782]
AAAGAACGTGGACTCCAACGTCAAAGG
[49 nt withheld, positions 3810-3858]
T
[91 nt withheld, positions 3860-3950]
G
[124 nt withheld, positions 3952-4075]
CGCGGATCCTGCCTCGCGCGTTTCGGTGATGACGGTGAAAACCTCTGACACATGCAGCTCCCGGAGACGG
TCACAGCTTGTCTGTAAGCGGATGCCGGGAGCAGACAAGCCCGTCAGGGCGCGTCAGCGGGTGTTGGCGG
GTGTCGGGGCGCAGCCATGACCCAGTCACGTAGCGATAGCGGAGTGTATACTGGCTTAACTATGCGGCAT
CAGAGCAGATTGTACTGAGAGTGCACCATATGCGGTGTGAAATACCGCACAGATGCGTAAGGAGAAAATA
CCGCATCAGGCGCTCTTCCGCTTCCTCGCTCACTGACTCGCTGCGCTCGGTCGTTCGGCTGCGGCGAGCG
GTATCAGCTCACTCAAAGGCGGTAATACGGTTATCCACAGAATCAGGGGATAACGCAGGAAAGAACATGT
GAGCAAAAGGCCAGCAAAAGGCCAGGAACCGTAAAAAGGCCGCGTTGCTGGCGTTTTTCCATAGGCTCCG
CCCCCCTGACGAGCATCACAAAAATCGACGCTCAAGTCAGAGGTGGCGAAACCCGACAGGACTATAAAGA
TACCAGGGTTTCCCCCTGGAAGCTCCCTCGTGCGCTCTCCTGTTCCGACCCTGCCGCTTACCGGATACCT
GTCCGCCTTTCTCCCTTCGGGAAGCGTGGCGCTTTCTCATAGCTCACGCTGTAGGTATCTCAGTTCGGTG
TAGGTCGTTCGCTCCAAGCTGGGCTGTGTGCACGAACCCCCCGTTCAGCCCGACCGCTGCGCCTTATCCG
GTAACTATCGTCTTGAGTCCAACCCGGTAAGACACGACTTATCGCCACTGGCAGCAGCCACTGGTAACAG
GATTAGCAGAGCGAGGTATGTAGGCGGTGCTACAGAGTTCTTGAAGTGGTGGCCTAACTACGGCTACACT
AGAAGGACAGTATTTGGTATCTGCGCTCTGCTGAAGCCAGTTACCTTCGGAAAAAGAGTTGGTAGCTCTT
GATCCGGCAAACAAACCACCGCTGGTAGCGGTGGTTTTTTTGTTTGCAAGCAGCAGATTACGCGCAGAAA
AAAAGGATCTCAAGAAGATCCTTTGATCTTTTCTACGGGGTCTGACGCTCAGTGGAACGAAAACTCACGT
TAAGGGATTTTGGTCATGAGATTATCAAAAAGGATCTTCACCTAGATCCTTTTAAATTAAAAATGAAGTT
TTAAATCAATCTAAAGTATATATGAGTAAACTTGGTCTGACAGTTACCAATGCTTAATCAGTGAGGCACC
TATCTCAGCGATCTGTCTATTTCGTTCATCCATAGTTGCCTGACTCCCCGTCGTGTAGATAACTACGATA
CGGGAGGGCTTACCATCTGGCCCCAGTGCTGCAATGATACCGCGAGACCCACGCTCACCGGCTCCAGATT
TATCAGCAATAAACCAGCCAGCCGGAAGGGCCGAGCGCAGAAGTGGTCCTGCAACTTTATCCGCCTCCAT
CCAGTCTATTAATTGTTGCCGGGAAGCTAGAGTAAGTAGTTCGCCAGTTAATAGTTTGCGCAACGTTGTT
GCCATTGCTGCAGGCATCGTGGTGTCACGCTCGTCGTTTGGTATGGCTTCATTCAGCTCCGGTTCCCAAC
GATCAAGGCGAGTTACATGATCCCCCATGTTGTGCAAAAAAGCGGTTAGCTCCTTCGGTCCTCCGATCGT
TGTCAGAAGTAAGTTGGCCGCAGTGTTATCACTCATGGTTATGGCAGCACTGCATAATTCTCTTACTGTC
ATGCCATCCGTAAGATGCTTTTCTGTGACTGGTGAGTACTCAACCAAGTCATTCTGAGAATAGTGTATGC
GGCGACCGAGTTGCTCTTGCCCGGCGTCAACACGGGATAATACCGCGCCACATAGCAGAACTTTAAAAGT
GCTCATCATTGGAAAACGTTCTTCGGGGCGAAAACTCTCAAGGATCTTACCGCTGTTGAGATCCAGTTCG
ATGTAACCCACTCGTGCACCCAACTGATCTTCAGCATCTTTTACTTTCACCAGCGTTTCTGGGTGAGCAA
AAACAGGAAGGCAAAATGCCGCAAAAAAGGGAATAAGGGCGACACGGAAATGTTGAATACTCATACTCTT
CCTTTTTCAATATTATTGAAGCATTTATCAGGGTTATTGTCTCATGAGCGGATACATATTTGAATGTATT
TAGAAAAATAAACAAATAGGGGTTCCGCGCACATTTCCCCGAAAAGTGCCACCTGACGTCTAAGAAACCA
TTATTATCATGACATTAACCTATAAAAATAGGCGTATCACGAGGCCCTTTCGTCTTCAAGAATTCCCGAC
ACCATCGAATGGTGCAAAACCTTTCGCGGTATGGCATGATAGCGCCCGGAAGAGAGTCAATTCAGGGTGG
TGAATGTGAAACCAGTAACGTTATACGATGTCGCAGAGTATGCCGGTGTCTCTTATCAGACCGTTTCCCG
CGTGGTGAACCAGGCCAGCCACGTTTCTGCGAAAACGCGGGAAAAAGTGGAAGCGGCGATGGCGGAGCTG
AATTACATTCCCAACCGCGTGGCACAACAACTGGCGGGCAAACAGTCGTTGCTGATTGGCGTTGCCACCT
CCAGTCTGGCCCTGCACGCGCCGTCGCAAATTGTCGCGGCGATTAAATCTCGCGCCGATCAACTGGGTGC
CAGCGTGGTGGTGTCGATGGTAGAACGAAGCGGCGTCGAAGCCTGTAAAGCGGCGGTGCACAATCTTCTC
GCGCAACGCGTCAGTGGGCTGATCATTAACTATCCGCTGGATGACCAGGATGCCATTGCTGTGGAAGCTG
CCTGCACTAATGTTCCGGCGTTATTTCTTGATGTCTCTGACCAGACACCCATCAACAGTATTATTTTCTC
CCATGAAGACGGTACGCGACTGGGCGTGGAGCATCTGGTCGCATTGGGTCACCAGCAAATCGCGCTGTTA
GCGGGCCCATTAAGTTCTGTCTCGGCGCGTCTGCGTCTGGCTGGCTGGCATAAATATCTCACTCGCAATC
AAATTCAGCCGATAGCGGAACGGGAAGGCGACTGGAGTGCCATGTCCGGTTTTCAACAAACCATGCAAAT
GCTGAATGAGGGCATCGTTCCCACTGCGATGCTGGTTGCCAACGATCAGATGGCGCTGGGCGCAATGCGC
GCCATTACCGAGTCCGGGCTGCGCGTTGGTGCGGATATCTCGGTAGTGGGATACGACGATACCGAAGACA
GCTCATGTTATATCCCGCCGTTAACCACCATCAAACAGGATTTTCGCCTGCTGGGGCAAACCAGCGTGGA
CCGCTTGCTGCAACTCTCTCAGGGCCAGGCGGTGAAGGGCAATCAGCTGTTGCCCGTCTCACTGGTGAAA
AGAAAAACCACCCTGGCGCCCAATACGCAAACCGCCTCTCCCCGCGCGTTGGCCGATTCATTAATGCAGC
TGGCACGACAGGTTTCCCGACTGGAAAGCGGGCAGTGAGCGCAACGCAATTAATGTAAGTTAGCTCACTC
ATTAGGCACAATTCTCATGTTTGACAGCTTATCATCGACTGCACGGTGCACCAATGCTTCTGGCGTCAGG
CAGCCATCGGAAGCTGTGGTATGGCTGTGCAGGTCGTAAATCACTGCATAATTCGTGTCGCTCAAGGCGC
ACTCCCGTTCTGGATAATGTTTTTTGCGCCGACATCATAACGGTTCTGGCAAATATTCTGAAATGAGCTG
