>Addgene plasmid #110012 | pHH0103_GNAI1_G-alpha | depositor partial sequence | sequence record 206964 | pHH0103_GNAI1_G-alpha sequence 1080 bps
GGCCCAGCCGGCC
[1059 nt withheld, positions 14-1072]
GCGGCCGC
